>Addgene plasmid #69900 | pcDNA3.1(+) Laccase2 MCS-ciRS7 Exon | depositor full sequence | sequence record 127129 | pcDNA3.1(+) Laccase2 MCS-ciRS7 Exon sequence 8368 bps
GACGGATCGGGAGATCTCCCGATCCCCTATGGTGCACTCTCAGTACAATCTGCTCTGATGCCGCATAGTT
AAGCCAGTATCTGCTCCCTGCTTGTGTGTTGGAGGTCGCTGAGTAGTGCGCGAGCAAAATTTAAGCTACA
ACAAGGCAAGGCTTGACCGACAATTGCATGAAGAATCTGCTTAGGGTTAGGCGTTTTGCGCTGCTTCGCG
ATGTACGGGCCAGATATACGCGTTGACATTGATTATTGACTAGTTATTAATAGTAATCAATTACGGGGTC
ATTAGTTCATAGCCCATATATGGAGTTCCGCGTTACATAACTTACGGTAAATGGCCCGCCTGGCTGACCG
CCCAACGACCCCCGCCCATTGACGTCAATAATGACGTATGTTCCCATAGTAACGCCAATAGGGACTTTCC
ATTGACGTCAATGGGTGGAGTATTTACGGTAAACTGCCCACTTGGCAGTACATCAAGTGTATCATATGCC
AAGTACGCCCCCTATTGACGTCAATGACGGTAAATGGCCCGCCTGGCATTATGCCCAGTACATGACCTTA
TGGGACTTTCCTACTTGGCAGTACATCTACGTATTAGTCATCGCTATTACCATGGTGATGCGGTTTTGGC
AGTACATCAATGGGCGTGGATAGCGGTTTGACTCACGGGGATTTCCAAGTCTCCACCCCATTGACGTCAA
TGGGAGTTTGTTTTGGCACCAAAATCAACGGGACTTTCCAAAATGTCGTAACAACTCCGCCCCATTGACG
CAAATGGGCGGTAGGCGTGTACGGTGGGAGGTCTATATAAGCAGAGCTCTCTGGCTAACTAGAGAACCCA
CTGCTTACTGGCTTATCGAAATTAATACGACTCACTATAGGGAGACCCAAGCTGGCTAGCGTTTAAACTT
AAGCTTGGTACCGAGCTCGGATCCACTAGTCCAGTGTGGTGGAATTCCATTGAGAAATGACTGAGTTCCG
GTGCTCTCAAGTCATTGATCTTTGTCGACTTTTATTTGGTCTCTGTAATAACGACTTCAAAAACATTAAA
TTCTGTTGCGAAGCCAGTAAGCTACAAAAAGAAAAAACAAGAGAGAATGCTATAGTCGTATAGTATAGTT
TCCCGACTATCTGATACCCATTACTTATCTAGGGGGAATGCGAACCCAAAATTTTATCAGTTTTCTCGGA
TATCGATAGATATTGGGGAATAAATTTAAATAAATAAATTTTGGGCGGGTTTAGGGCGTGGCAAAAAGTT
TTTTGGCAAATCGCTAGAAATTTACAAGACTTATAAAATTATGAAAAAATACAACAAAATTTTAAACACG
TGGGCGTGACAGTTTTGGGCGGTTTTAGGGCGTTAGAGTAGGCGAGGACAGGGTTACATCGACTAGGCTT
TGATCCTGATCAAGAATATATATACTTTATACCGCTTCCTTCTACATGTTACCTATTTTTCAACGAATCT
AGTATACCTTTTTACTGTACGATTTATGGGTATAATAATAAGCTAAATCGAGACTAAGTTTTATTGTTAT
ATATATTTTTTTTATTTTATGCAGAAATTAATTAAGGTTTCCGATGGCACCTGTGTCAAGGTCTTCCAAC
AACTCCGGGTCTTCCAGCGACTTCAAGTCTTCCAATAATCTCAAGGTCTTCCAGATAATCCTGAGCTTCC
AGAAAATCCACATCTTCCAGACAATCCATGTCTTCCGGACAATCCATGTCTTCCAAGAAGCTCCAAGTCT
TCCAGTAAATCAAGTCTTCCAGCAAATCCAGTCTTCCAGCAATTACTGGTCTTCCACCAAATCCAGATCT
TCCAGGAAAATCCACGTCTTCCAGGAAATCCATGTCTTCCAATAATTTCAAGGTCTTCCATCAAATACAG
ATCTTCCAGCTAATCCATGTCTTCCAGAAAAATCTGTGTCTTCCACCAAATCCAAGTCTTCCAGTAAATC
TAGTTCTTCCAGAAAAATCTAGATCTTCCAGTCAATCAGTGTCTTCCAGAAAGAAATCCAGGTCTTCCAG
TCAATCAGTGTCTTCCAGAAAGAAATCCAGGTCTTCCAGTCAGTCAGTGTCTTCCAGAAAAATCTACGTC
TTCCACCAAATCCAGGTCTTCCAGTCAATCCACATCTTCCGGAAAAAATCCAGGTCTTCCAGCCAATATA
TGTCTTCCTGAAGATCCACGTCTTCCAGAAAATCCATGTCTTCCAGAAAATCCATGTCTTCCAGTAACCT
CCCAGTCTTCCAGAAAATCCACGTCTTCCCAACAATCCAAGTCTTCCGGATAATTTGGGTCTTCCTGAAA
ATCTACGTCTTCCAAAAAAGCCATGTCTTCCAGAAAATCCACATCTTCCAATGGCCTCCAGGTCTTCCAG
ACTATCCATGTCTTCCAGAAAATCCTTGTCTTCCCTTAAATCTATAGCTTCCAAAAAATCCGGGTCTTCC
AGGAAATCCGTGTCTTCCAGCAAGTCCACGTCTTCCAACAAAGCCATGTCTTCCAGACTATCCATGTCTT
CCAGAAAATCCTTGTCTTCCCTCAAATCCATAGCTTCCGAAAAATCCAGGTCTTCCAGGAAATCCGTGTC
TTCCAGCAAATCCACGTCTTCCAACAAAGCCATGTCTTCCATCAAATTAATGTCTTCCAGCCTACTTGTG
TCTTCCAACAAAGGTACGTCTTCCAACAAAGGTACGTCTTCCAACAAAGGTATGTCTTCCAACAAAGGTA
CGTCTTCCAGAAAATCCACGTCTTCCAACCAAGCCATGTCTTCCAGAAAATCCACGTCTTCCAGAAAATA
TATGTCTTCCAACTAAGCTACGTCTTCCAACAAATCCATGTCTTCCTATATCTCCAGGTCTTCCAGCATC
TCCAGGGCTTCCAGCATCTGCTCGTCTTCCAACATCTCCACGTCTTCCAGCATCTCTGTGTCTTCCAGCA
TCTTCATGTCTTCCAACAACTACCCAGTCTTCCATCAACTGGCTCAATATCCATGTCTTCCAACGTCTCC
AGTGTGCTGATCTTCTGACATTCAGGTCTTCCAGTGTCTGCAATATCCAGCCGCGGAGCGTAAGTATTCA
AAATTCCAAAATTTTTTACTAGAAATATTCGATTTTTTAATAGGCAGTTTCTATACTATTGTATACTATT
GTAGATTCGTTGAAAAGTATGTAACAGGAAGAATAAAGCATTTCCGACCATGTAAAGTATATATATTCTT
AATAAGGATCAATAGCCGAGTCGATCTCGCCATGTCCGTCTGTCTTATTATTTTATTACCGCCGAGACAT
CAGGAACTATAAAAGCTAGAAGGATGAGTTTTAGCATACAGATTCTAGAGACAAGGACGCAGAGCAAGTT
TGTTGATCCATGCTGCCACGCTTTAACTTTCTCAAATTGCCCAAAACTGCCATGCCCACATTTTTGAACT
ATTTTCGAAATTTTTTCATAATTGTATTACTCGTGTAAATTTCCATCAATTTGCCAAAAAACTTTTTGTC
ACGCGTTAACGCCCTAAAGCCGCCAATTTGGTCACGCCCACACTATTGAACAATTATCAAATTTTTTCTC
ATTTTATTCCCCAATATCTATCGATATCCCCGATTATGAAATTATTAAATTTCGCGTTCGCATTCACACT
AGCTGAGTAACGAGTATCTGATAGTTGGGGAAATCGACTTATTTTTTATATACAATGAAAATGAATTTAA
TCATATGAATATCGATTATAGCTTTTTATTTAATATGAATATTTATTTGGGCTTAAGGTGTAACCTCCTC
GACATAAGACTCACATGGCGCAGGCACATTGAAGACAAAAATACTCATTGTCGGGTCTCGCACCCTCCAG
CAGCACCTAAAATTATGTCTTCAATTATTGCCAACATTGGAGACACAATTAGTCTGTGGCACCTCAGGCG
GCCGCTCGAGTCTAGAGGGCCCGTTTAAACCCGCTGATCAGCCTCGACTGTGCCTTCTAGTTGCCAGCCA
TCTGTTGTTTGCCCCTCCCCCGTGCCTTCCTTGACCCTGGAAGGTGCCACTCCCACTGTCCTTTCCTAAT
AAAATGAGGAAATTGCATCGCATTGTCTGAGTAGGTGTCATTCTATTCTGGGGGGTGGGGTGGGGCAGGA
CAGCAAGGGGGAGGATTGGGAAGACAATAGCAGGCATGCTGGGGATGCGGTGGGCTCTATGGCTTCTGAG
GCGGAAAGAACCAGCTGGGGCTCTAGGGGGTATCCCC
[124 nt withheld, positions 4238-4361]
C
[91 nt withheld, positions 4363-4453]
A
[49 nt withheld, positions 4455-4503]
CCTTTGACGTTGGAGTCCACGTTCTTT
[37 nt withheld, positions 4531-4567]
ACCCTATCTCGGTCTATTCTTTTGATTTATAAGGGATTTTGCCGATTTCGGCCTATTGGTTAAAAAATGA
GCTGATTTAACAAAAATTTAACGCGAATTAATTCTGTGGAATGTGTGTCAGTTAGGGTGTGGAAAGTCCC
CAGGCTCCCCAGCAGGCAGAAGTATGCAAAGCATGCATCTCAATTAGTCAGCAACCAGGTGTGGAAAGTC
CCCAGGCTCCCCAGCAGGCAGAAGTATGCAAAGCATGCATCTCAATTAGTCAGCAACCATAGTCCCGCCC
CTAACTCCGCCCATCCCGCCCCTAACTCCGCCCAGTTCCGCCCATTCTCCGCCCCATGGCTGACTAATTT
TTTTTATTTATGCAGAGGCCGAGGCCGCCTCTGCCTCTGAGCTATTCCAGAAGTAGTGAGGAGGCTTTTT
TGGAGGCCTAGGCTTTTGCAAAAAGCTCCCGGGAGCTTGTATATCCATTTTCGGATCTGATCAAGAGACA
GGATGAGGATCGTTTCGCATGATTGAACAAGATGGATTGCACGCAGGTTCTCCGGCCGCTTGGGTGGAGA
GGCTATTCGGCTATGACTGGGCACAACAGACAATCGGCTGCTCTGATGCCGCCGTGTTCCGGCTGTCAGC
GCAGGGGCGCCCGGTTCTTTTTGTCAAGACCGACCTGTCCGGTGCCCTGAATGAACTGCAGGACGAGGCA
GCGCGGCTATCGTGGCTGGCCACGACGGGCGTTCCTTGCGCAGCTGTGCTCGACGTTGTCACTGAAGCGG
GAAGGGACTGGCTGCTATTGGGCGAAGTGCCGGGGCAGGATCTCCTGTCATCTCACCTTGCTCCTGCCGA
GAAAGTATCCATCATGGCTGATGCAATGCGGCGGCTGCATACGCTTGATCCGGCTACCTGCCCATTCGAC
CACCAAGCGAAACATCGCATCGAGCGAGCACGTACTCGGATGGAAGCCGGTCTTGTCGATCAGGATGATC
TGGACGAAGAGCATCAGGGGCTCGCGCCAGCCGAACTGTTCGCCAGGCTCAAGGCGCGCATGCCCGACGG
CGAGGATCTCGTCGTGACCCATGGCGATGCCTGCTTGCCGAATATCATGGTGGAAAATGGCCGCTTTTCT
GGATTCATCGACTGTGGCCGGCTGGGTGTGGCGGACCGCTATCAGGACATAGCGTTGGCTACCCGTGATA
TTGCTGAAGAGCTTGGCGGCGAATGGGCTGACCGCTTCCTCGTGCTTTACGGTATCGCCGCTCCCGATTC
GCAGCGCATCGCCTTCTATCGCCTTCTTGACGAGTTCTTCTGAGCGGGACTCTGGGGTTCGAAATGACCG
ACCAAGCGACGCCCAACCTGCCATCACGAGATTTCGATTCCACCGCCGCCTTCTATGAAAGGTTGGGCTT
CGGAATCGTTTTCCGGGACGCCGGCTGGATGATCCTCCAGCGCGGGGATCTCATGCTGGAGTTCTTCGCC
CACCCCAACTTGTTTATTGCAGCTTATAATGGTTACAAATAAAGCAATAGCATCACAAATTTCACAAATA
AAGCATTTTTTTCACTGCATTCTAGTTGTGGTTTGTCCAAACTCATCAATGTATCTTATCATGTCTGTAT
ACCGTCGACCTCTAGCTAGAGCTTGGCGTAATCATGGTCATAGCTGTTTCCTGTGTGAAATTGTTATCCG
CTCACAATTCCACACAACATACGAGCCGGAAGCATAAAGTGTAAAGCCTGGGGTGCCTAATGAGTGAGCT
AACTCACATTAATTGCGTTGCGCTCACTGCCCGCTTTCCAGTCGGGAAACCTGTCGTGCCAGCTGCATTA
ATGAATCGGCCAACGCGCGGGGAGAGGCGGTTTGCGTATTGGGCGCTCTTCCGCTTCCTCGCTCACTGAC
TCGCTGCGCTCGGTCGTTCGGCTGCGGCGAGCGGTATCAGCTCACTCAAAGGCGGTAATACGGTTATCCA
CAGAATCAGGGGATAACGCAGGAAAGAACATGTGAGCAAAAGGCCAGCAAAAGGCCAGGAACCGTAAAAA
GGCCGCGTTGCTGGCGTTTTTCCATAGGCTCCGCCCCCCTGACGAGCATCACAAAAATCGACGCTCAAGT
CAGAGGTGGCGAAACCCGACAGGACTATAAAGATACCAGGCGTTTCCCCCTGGAAGCTCCCTCGTGCGCT
CTCCTGTTCCGACCCTGCCGCTTACCGGATACCTGTCCGCCTTTCTCCCTTCGGGAAGCGTGGCGCTTTC
TCATAGCTCACGCTGTAGGTATCTCAGTTCGGTGTAGGTCGTTCGCTCCAAGCTGGGCTGTGTGCACGAA
CCCCCCGTTCAGCCCGACCGCTGCGCCTTATCCGGTAACTATCGTCTTGAGTCCAACCCGGTAAGACACG
ACTTATCGCCACTGGCAGCAGCCACTGGTAACAGGATTAGCAGAGCGAGGTATGTAGGCGGTGCTACAGA
GTTCTTGAAGTGGTGGCCTAACTACGGCTACACTAGAAGAACAGTATTTGGTATCTGCGCTCTGCTGAAG
CCAGTTACCTTCGGAAAAAGAGTTGGTAGCTCTTGATCCGGCAAACAAACCACCGCTGGTAGCGGTTTTT
TTGTTTGCAAGCAGCAGATTACGCGCAGAAAAAAAGGATCTCAAGAAGATCCTTTGATCTTTTCTACGGG
GTCTGACGCTCAGTGGAACGAAAACTCACGTTAAGGGATTTTGGTCATGAGATTATCAAAAAGGATCTTC
ACCTAGATCCTTTTAAATTAAAAATGAAGTTTTAAATCAATCTAAAGTATATATGAGTAAACTTGGTCTG
ACAGTTACCAATGCTTAATCAGTGAGGCACCTATCTCAGCGATCTGTCTATTTCGTTCATCCATAGTTGC
CTGACTCCCCGTCGTGTAGATAACTACGATACGGGAGGGCTTACCATCTGGCCCCAGTGCTGCAATGATA
CCGCGAGACCCACGCTCACCGGCTCCAGATTTATCAGCAATAAACCAGCCAGCCGGAAGGGCCGAGCGCA
GAAGTGGTCCTGCAACTTTATCCGCCTCCATCCAGTCTATTAATTGTTGCCGGGAAGCTAGAGTAAGTAG
TTCGCCAGTTAATAGTTTGCGCAACGTTGTTGCCATTGCTACAGGCATCGTGGTGTCACGCTCGTCGTTT
GGTATGGCTTCATTCAGCTCCGGTTCCCAACGATCAAGGCGAGTTACATGATCCCCCATGTTGTGCAAAA
AAGCGGTTAGCTCCTTCGGTCCTCCGATCGTTGTCAGAAGTAAGTTGGCCGCAGTGTTATCACTCATGGT
TATGGCAGCACTGCATAATTCTCTTACTGTCATGCCATCCGTAAGATGCTTTTCTGTGACTGGTGAGTAC
TCAACCAAGTCATTCTGAGAATAGTGTATGCGGCGACCGAGTTGCTCTTGCCCGGCGTCAATACGGGATA
ATACCGCGCCACATAGCAGAACTTTAAAAGTGCTCATCATTGGAAAACGTTCTTCGGGGCGAAAACTCTC
AAGGATCTTACCGCTGTTGAGATCCAGTTCGATGTAACCCACTCGTGCACCCAACTGATCTTCAGCATCT
TTTACTTTCACCAGCGTTTCTGGGTGAGCAAAAACAGGAAGGCAAAATGCCGCAAAAAAGGGAATAAGGG
CGACACGGAAATGTTGAATACTCATACTCTTCCTTTTTCAATATTATTGAAGCATTTATCAGGGTTATTG
TCTCATGAGCGGATACATATTTGAATGTATTTAGAAAAATAAACAAATAGGGGTTCCGCGCACATTTCCC
CGAAAAGTGCCACCTGACGTC
Features (pLannotate 1.2.2; 19 found; start..end, strand, type, name):
     28..80      -  misc_feature   bom (fragment): basis of mobility region from pBR322
    235..614     +  enhancer       CMV enhancer: human cytomegalovirus immediate early enhancer
    615..818     +  promoter       CMV promoter: human cytomegalovirus (CMV) immediate early promoter
    814..847     +  LTR            5' LTR (truncated) (fragment): truncated 5' long terminal repeat (LTR) from HIV-1
    863..881     +  promoter       T7 promoter: promoter for bacteriophage T7 RNA polymerase
   3968..4192    +  polyA_signal   bGH poly(A) signal: bovine growth hormone polyadenylation signal
   4196..4217    +  promoter       SV40 promoter (fragment): SV40 enhancer and early promoter
   4238..4666    +  rep_origin     f1 ori (sequence partly withheld): f1 bacteriophage origin of replication; arrow indicates direction of (+) strand synthesis
   4680..5009    +  promoter       SV40 promoter: SV40 enhancer and early promoter
   5076..5867    +  CDS            neo: KKA2_KLEPN - Also known as kan, nptII. Experimental evidence at protein level: Swiss-Prot protein existence level 1. Resistance to kanamycin, neomycin, paromomycin, ribostamycin, butirosin and gentamicin B. From Klebsiella pneumoniae.
   5891..6049    +  CDS            ble (fragment): BLE_KLEPN - Experimental evidence at protein level: Swiss-Prot protein existence level 1. Binding protein with a strong affinity to the bleomycin family of antibiotics. Binds to CL990; an antimitotic-antibiotic compound. From Klebsiella pneumoniae.
   6044..6165    +  polyA_signal   SV40 poly(A) signal: SV40 polyadenylation signal
   6238..6254    -  protein_bind   lac operator: The lac repressor binds to the lac operator to inhibit transcription in E. coli. This inhibition can be relieved by adding lactose or isopropyl-β-D-thiogalactopyranoside (IPTG). lac repressor encoded by lacI
   6262..6292    -  promoter       lac promoter: promoter for the E. coli lac operon
   6307..6328    -  protein_bind   CAP binding site: CAP binding activates transcription in the presence of cAMP. E. coli catabolite activator protein
   6341..6433    -  CDS            lacI (fragment): lac repressor; lacI; The lac repressor binds to the lac operator to inhibit transcription in E. coli. This inhibition can be relieved by adding lactose or isopropyl-β-D-thiogalactopyranoside (IPTG).
   6616..7201    -  rep_origin     ori: high-copy-number ColE1/pMB1/pBR322/pUC origin of replication
   7372..8232    -  CDS            AmpR: β-lactamase; bla; confers resistance to ampicillin, carbenicillin, and related antibiotics
   8233..8337    -  promoter       AmpR promoter: bla
