[The description below was written by a language model from this plasmid's Addgene catalogue record and pLannotate feature annotations shown in this document.]
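Description:
pcDNA3.1(+) Laccase2 MCS-ciRS7 Exon is an 8,368 bp mammalian expression plasmid built to produce the human circular RNA ciRS7 (also called CDR1as) in transfected cells. It derives from the pcDNA3.1(+) Laccase2 MCS Exon Vector, a pcDNA3.1(+) derivative carrying sequences from the Drosophila Laccase2 (straw) gene. A roughly 1.5 kb human ciRS7 fragment was placed between the PacI and SacII sites of the multiple cloning site, both of which remain intact. Transcription is driven by the CMV immediate early enhancer and promoter and terminated by the bovine growth hormone polyadenylation signal. A T7 promoter lies just downstream of CMV.

The region between the T7 promoter and the bGH poly(A) signal, about 3 kb, carries no annotations in the feature table, so the Laccase2 sequences and the ciRS7 exon are known only from the catalogue fields. In line with the associated study on intronic repeats and circular RNA expression, the design presumably relies on Laccase2 intronic sequences flanking the inserted exon to promote backsplicing, joining the exon's ends into a covalently closed circle, although the record does not detail this arrangement.

The rest of the plasmid is standard pcDNA3.1 architecture. It has a high-copy ColE1/pUC origin and an ampicillin resistance gene with its own promoter for propagation in E. coli, and an f1 origin. An SV40 promoter-driven neomycin phosphotransferase cassette with an SV40 poly(A) signal allows G418 selection of stable mammalian lines. Short hits to an HIV-1 LTR, ble, lacI and bom are fragmentary matches rather than functional elements. The plasmid is suited to overexpressing ciRS7 to study circular RNA biogenesis or function.
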