Addgene plasmid #69900: pcDNA3.1(+) Laccase2 MCS-ciRS7 Exon
Purpose: Expresses the human ciRS7/CDR1as circular RNA in mammalian cells
Depositing lab: Jeremy Wilusz. Depositing organization: University of Pennsylvania. Publication: Combinatorial control of Drosophila circular RNA expression by intronic repeats, hnRNPs, and SR proteins. Kramer MC, Liang D, Tatomer DC, Gold B, March ZM, Cherry S, Wilusz JE. Genes Dev. 2015 Oct 8. 10.1101/gad.270421.115 PubMed 26450910.
Backbone
  Vector backbone: pcDNA3.1(+) Laccase2 MCS Exon Vector
  Backbone size w/o insert (bp): 6926
  Total vector size (bp): 8368
  Vector type: Mammalian Expression
Growth in bacteria
  Bacterial resistance: Ampicillin, 100 μg/mL
  Growth temperature: 37°C
  Growth strain: Top10
  Copy number: Unknown
Gene/Insert
  Gene/Insert name: ciRS7 (alt name: CDR1as)
  Species: H. sapiens (human)
  Insert size (bp): 1485
  Entrez Gene: stw (a.k.a. Dmel_CG42345, CG10398, CG10408, CG30437, CG32838, CG42345, Dmel\CG42345, Dmel_CG30437, Dmel_CG32838, Laccase2, MCO2, laccase2, str); CDR1-AS (a.k.a. CDR1NAT, CDR1as, CIRS7, ciRS-7)
  Promoter: CMV
  Cloning method: Restriction Enzyme; 5′ cloning site PacI (not destroyed); 3′ cloning site SacII (not destroyed)
  Sequencing primers: 5′ CGCAAATGGGCGGTAGGCGTG
Resource information
  A portion of this plasmid was derived from a plasmid made by: Jorgen Kjems (Aarhus University) provided the ciRS7 insert
Terms and licenses: Academic/Nonprofit Terms; Industry Terms: Not Available to Industry
How to cite: pcDNA3.1(+) Laccase2 MCS-ciRS7 Exon was a gift from Jeremy Wilusz (Addgene plasmid # 69900 ; http://n2t.net/addgene:69900 ; RRID:Addgene_69900)
