>Addgene plasmid #69900 | pcDNA3.1(+) Laccase2 MCS-ciRS7 Exon | addgene partial sequence | sequence record 127128 | CMV-F 5'-CGCAAATGGGCGGTAGGCGTG-3'
AACCCACTGCTTACTGGCTTATCGAAATTAATACGACTCACTATAGGGAGACCCAAGCTGGCTAGCGTTT
AAACTTAAGCTTGGTACCGAGCTCGGATCCACTAGTCCAGTGTGGTGGAATTCCATTGAGAAATGACTGA
GTTCCGGTGCTCTCAAGTCATTGATCTTTGTCGACTTTTATTTGGTCTCTGTAATAACGACTTCAAAAAC
ATTAAATTCTGTTGCGAAGCCAGTAAGCTACAAAAAGAAAAAACAAGAGAGAATGCTATAGTCGTATAGT
ATAGTTTCCCGACTATCTGATACCCATTACTTATCTAGGGGGAATGCGAACCCAAAATTTTATCAGTTTT
CTCGGATATCGATAGATATTGGGGAATAAATTTAAATAAATAAATTTTGGGCGGGTTTAGGGCGTGGCAA
AAAGTTTTTTGGCAAATCGCTAGAAATTTACAAGACTTATAAAATTATGAAAAAATACAACAAAATTTTA
AACACGTGGGCGTGACAGTTTTGGGCGGTTTTAGGGCGTTAGAGTAGGCGAGGACAGGGTTACATCGACT
AGGCTTTGATCCTGATCAAGAATATATATACTTTATACCGCTTCCTTCTACATGTTACCTATTTTTCAAC
GAATCTAGTATACCTTTTTACTGTACGATTTATGGGTATAATA
