>Addgene plasmid #69900 | pcDNA3.1(+) Laccase2 MCS-ciRS7 Exon | addgene partial sequence | sequence record 127615 | Laccase2-R 5'-tcgactcggctattgatcct-3'
TGCTTTATTCTTCCTGTTACATACTTTTCAACGAATCTACAATAGTATACAATAGTATAGAAACTGCCTA
TTAAAAAATCGAATATTTCTAGTAAAAAATTTTGGAATTTTGAATACTTACGCTCCGCGGCTGGATATTG
CAGACACTGGAAGACCTGAATGTCAGAAGATCAGCACACTGGAGACGTTGGAAGACATGGATATTGAGCC
AGTTGATGGAAGACTGGGTAGTTGTTGGAAGACATGAAGATGCTGGAAGACACAGAGATGCTGGAAGACG
TGGAGATGTTGGAAGACGAGCAGATGCTGGAAGCCCTGGAGATGCTGGAAGACCTGGAGATATAGGAAGA
CATGGATTTGTTGGAAGACGTAGCTTAGTTGGAAGACATATATTTTCTGGAAGACGTGGATTTTCTGGAA
GACATGGCTTGGTTGGAAGACGTGGATTTTCTGGAAGACGTACCTTTGTTGGAAGACATACCTTTGTTGG
AAGACGTACCTTTGTTGGAAGACGTACCTTTGTTGGAAGACACAAGTAGGCTGGAAGACATTAATTTGAT
GGAAGACATGGCTTTGTTGGAAGACGTGGATTTGCTGGAAGACACGGATTTCCTGGAAGACCTGGATTTT
TCGGAAGCTATGGATTTGAGGGAAGACAAGGATTTTCTGGAAGACATGGATAGTCTGG
